Addgene plasmid #103613: LSB-hsa-miR-520h
Purpose: Used to sense miRNA activity using fluorescence based tools. hsa-miR-520h target in 3' UTR of of mKate. miRNA activity can be measured by the repression of mKate2 relative to EBFP2 fluorescent proteins . Plasmid is inherently unstable; please see Depositor Comments
Depositing lab: Ron Weiss. Depositing organization: Massachusetts Institute of Technology. Publication: A mixed antagonistic/synergistic miRNA repression model enables accurate predictions of multi-input miRNA sensor activity. Gam JJ, Babb J, Weiss R. Nat Commun. 2018 Jun 22;9(1):2430. doi: 10.1038/s41467-018-04575-0. PubMed 29934631.
Backbone
  Vector backbone: Low Sensor Backbone (LSB)
  Vector type: Mammalian Expression, Synthetic Biology
Growth in bacteria
  Bacterial resistance: Ampicillin and Kanamycin, 100 & 50 μg/mL
  Growth temperature: 30°C
  Growth strain: NEB Stable
  Copy number: High Copy
Gene/Insert
  Gene/Insert name: hsa-miR-520h target
  Species: H. sapiens (human)
  Entrez Gene: MIR520H (a.k.a. MIRN520H)
  Promoter: EF-1a
  Cloning method: Gibson Cloning
Terms and licenses: Academic/Nonprofit Terms; Industry Terms: Not Available to Industry
Depositor comments: Please note that this plasmid is inherently unstable due to a repeating poly A element. We recommend performing a diagnostic digest on multiple colonies upon receipt. The depositors would like to note the presence of several discrepancies between the depositor sequence and physical plasmid sequence. In particular, the sequences upstream and downstream of the puromycin coding region have 10 bp insertions which do not affect the ability to perform puromycin selection. The sequences for those regions within the physical plasmids are as follows: Upstream of Puro: GAATTCGACCGCCTGTCTCAAGGTGCCACC; Downstream of Puro: GCTTTGAGACTACGCGTGAATTCACTCCTC. Please contact if you are interested in this plasmid prior to placing an order.
How to cite: LSB-hsa-miR-520h was a gift from Ron Weiss (Addgene plasmid # 103613 ; http://n2t.net/addgene:103613 ; RRID:Addgene_103613)
