[The description below was written by a language model from this plasmid's Addgene catalogue record and pLannotate feature annotations shown in this document.]
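Description:
LSB-hsa-miR-520h is a mammalian expression plasmid from a synthetic-biology collection of microRNA sensors, built on the Low Sensor Backbone (LSB) and designed to report the activity of human miR-520h by fluorescence. It replicates in E. coli from a high-copy ColE1/pUC-type origin and carries both an ampicillin (β-lactamase) and a kanamycin (aminoglycoside phosphotransferase) resistance gene, with both antibiotics listed for selection. A puromycin N-acetyltransferase coding sequence followed by a rabbit β-globin polyadenylation signal is also present for selection in mammalian cells. No mammalian promoter directly upstream of it is annotated in the feature table.

The payload consists of two parallel transcription units in the same orientation. Each is driven by the human EF-1α core promoter with its intron A and terminated by a β-globin 3' region and poly(A) signal, with Gateway attB4, attB1 and attB2 scars flanking the promoters and coding sequences. The first unit expresses the red fluorescent protein mKate2. According to the catalogue entry, the hsa-miR-520h target lies in its 3' UTR, although the target is not annotated as a separate feature. The second unit expresses the blue fluorescent protein EBFP2 without the target and serves as an internal reference. When miR-520h is active in a transfected cell, it represses mKate2 while EBFP2 is unaffected, so the mKate2-to-EBFP2 ratio gives a readout of miRNA activity normalised for plasmid dose.

The depositor notes that the repeated poly(A) elements make the plasmid inherently unstable. The physical plasmid also differs slightly from the deposited sequence, including short insertions on either side of the puromycin coding region that reportedly do not impair puromycin selection.
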