Features (pLannotate 1.2.2; 28 found; start..end, strand, type, name):
     87..675     -  rep_origin     ori: high-copy-number ColE1/pMB1/pBR322/pUC origin of replication
    846..1706    -  CDS            AmpR: β-lactamase; bla; confers resistance to ampicillin, carbenicillin, and related antibiotics
   1707..1778    -  promoter       AmpR promoter: bla
   1857..2456    +  CDS            PuroR: puromycin N-acetyltransferase; pac from Streptomyces alboniger; confers resistance to puromycin
   2461..2541    +  CDS            HBB (fragment): HBB_PONPY - Experimental evidence at transcript level: Swiss-Prot protein existence level 2. Involved in oxygen transport from the lung to the various peripheral tissues. From Pongo pygmaeus (Bornean orangutan).
   2612..2667    +  polyA_signal   β-globin poly(A) signal: rabbit β-globin polyadenylation signal (Gil and Proudfoot, 1987)
   3646..3666    +  protein_bind   attB4: mutant version of attB; core recombination site for the Gateway® BP reaction BP Clonase™
   3734..3945    +  promoter       EF-1α core promoter: core promoter for human elongation factor EF-1α
   3946..4884    +  intron         EF-1α intron A: intron upstream of the start codon of human EF-1α
   4911..4931    +  protein_bind   attB1: mutant version of attB; core recombination site for the Gateway® BP reaction BP Clonase™
   4951..5646    +  CDS            mKate2: mKate2 is a basic (constitutively fluorescent) red fluorescent protein published in 2009, derived from Entacmaea quadricolor. It is reported to be a rapidly-maturing monomer with moderate acid sensitivity.
   5666..5690    -  protein_bind   attB2: mutant version of attB; recombination site for the Gateway® BP reaction BP Clonase™
   5834..5908    +  CDS            HBB (fragment): HBB_PONPY - Experimental evidence at transcript level: Swiss-Prot protein existence level 2. Involved in oxygen transport from the lung to the various peripheral tissues. From Pongo pygmaeus (Bornean orangutan).
   5979..6034    +  polyA_signal   β-globin poly(A) signal: rabbit β-globin polyadenylation signal (Gil and Proudfoot, 1987)
   6418..6443    +  misc_feature   SA: splice acceptor site
   7115..7135    +  protein_bind   attB4: mutant version of attB; core recombination site for the Gateway® BP reaction BP Clonase™
   7203..7414    +  promoter       EF-1α core promoter: core promoter for human elongation factor EF-1α
   7415..8353    +  intron         EF-1α intron A: intron upstream of the start codon of human EF-1α
   8380..8400    +  protein_bind   attB1: mutant version of attB; core recombination site for the Gateway® BP reaction BP Clonase™
   8411..9127    +  CDS            EBFP2: EBFP2 is a basic (constitutively fluorescent) blue fluorescent protein published in 2007, derived from Aequorea victoria. It is reported to be a rapidly-maturing monomer with moderate acid sensitivity.
   9135..9159    -  protein_bind   attB2: mutant version of attB; recombination site for the Gateway® BP reaction BP Clonase™
   9163..9243    +  CDS            HBB (fragment): HBB_PONPY - Experimental evidence at transcript level: Swiss-Prot protein existence level 2. Involved in oxygen transport from the lung to the various peripheral tissues. From Pongo pygmaeus (Bornean orangutan).
   9314..9369    +  polyA_signal   β-globin poly(A) signal: rabbit β-globin polyadenylation signal (Gil and Proudfoot, 1987)
   9752..9774    -  protein_bind   lac operator (fragment): The lac repressor binds to the lac operator to inhibit transcription in E. coli. This inhibition can be relieved by adding lactose or isopropyl-β-D-thiogalactopyranoside (IPTG). lac repressor encoded by lacI
   9778..9808    -  promoter       lac promoter: promoter for the E. coli lac operon
   9823..9844    -  protein_bind   CAP binding site: CAP binding activates transcription in the presence of cAMP. E. coli catabolite activator protein
   9857..9896    -  CDS            lacI (fragment): lac repressor; lacI; The lac repressor binds to the lac operator to inhibit transcription in E. coli. This inhibition can be relieved by adding lactose or isopropyl-β-D-thiogalactopyranoside (IPTG).
  10069..10878   +  CDS            KanR: aminoglycoside phosphotransferase; aph(3')-Ia; confers resistance to kanamycin in bacteria or G418 (Geneticin®) in eukaryotes
>Addgene plasmid #103613 | LSB-hsa-miR-520h | depositor full sequence | sequence record 196274 | Full Sequence
AATTGAGGGGATAACGCAGGAAAGAACATGTGAGCAAAAGGCCAGCAAAAGGCCAGGAACCGTAAAAAGG
CCGCGTTGCTGGCGTTTTTCCATAGGCTCCGCCCCCCTGACGAGCATCACAAAAATCGACGCTCAAGTCA
GAGGTGGCGAAACCCGACAGGACTATAAAGATACCAGGCGTTTCCCCCTGGAAGCTCCCTCGTGCGCTCT
CCTGTTCCGACCCTGCCGCTTACCGGATACCTGTCCGCCTTTCTCCCTTCGGGAAGCGTGGCGCTTTCTC
ATAGCTCACGCTGTAGGTATCTCAGTTCGGTGTAGGTCGTTCGCTCCAAGCTGGGCTGTGTGCACGAACC
CCCCGTTCAGCCCGACCGCTGCGCCTTATCCGGTAACTATCGTCTTGAGTCCAACCCGGTAAGACACGAC
TTATCGCCACTGGCAGCAGCCACTGGTAACAGGATTAGCAGAGCGAGGTATGTAGGCGGTGCTACAGAGT
TCTTGAAGTGGTGGCCTAACTACGGCTACACTAGAAGAACAGTATTTGGTATCTGCGCTCTGCTGAAGCC
AGTTACCTTCGGAAAAAGAGTTGGTAGCTCTTGATCCGGCAAACAAACCACCGCTGGTAGCGGTGGTTTT
TTTGTTTGCAAGCAGCAGATTACGCGCAGAAAAAAAGGATCTCAAGAAGATCCTTTGATCTTTTCTACGG
GGTCTGACGCTCAGTGGAACGAAAACTCACGTTAAGGGATTTTGGTCATGAGATTATCAAAAAGGATCTT
CACCTAGATCCTTTTAAATTAAAAATGAAGTTTTAAATCAATCTAAAGTATATATGAGTAAACTTGGTCT
GACAGTTACCAATGCTTAATCAGTGAGGCACCTATCTCAGCGATCTGTCTATTTCGTTCATCCATAGTTG
CCTGACTCCCCGTCGTGTAGATAACTACGATACGGGAGGGCTTACCATCTGGCCCCAGTGCTGCAATGAT
ACCGCGAGAACCACGCTCACCGGCTCCAGATTTATCAGCAATAAACCAGCCAGCCGGAAGGGCCGAGCGC
AGAAGTGGTCCTGCAACTTTATCCGCCTCCATCCAGTCTATTAATTGTTGCCGGGAAGCTAGAGTAAGTA
GTTCGCCAGTTAATAGTTTGCGCAACGTTGTTGCCATTGCTACAGGCATCGTGGTGTCACGCTCGTCGTT
TGGTATGGCTTCATTCAGCTCCGGTTCCCAACGATCAAGGCGAGTTACATGATCCCCCATGTTGTGCAAA
AAAGCGGTTAGCTCCTTCGGTCCTCCGATCGTTGTCAGAAGTAAGTTGGCCGCAGTGTTATCACTCATGG
TTATGGCAGCACTGCATAATTCTCTTACTGTCATGCCATCCGTAAGATGCTTTTCTGTGACTGGTGAGTA
CTCAACCAAGTCATTCTGAGAATAGTGTATGCGGCGACCGAGTTGCTCTTGCCCGGCGTCAATACGGGAT
AATACCGCGCCACATAGCAGAACTTTAAAAGTGCTCATCATTGGAAAACGTTCTTCGGGGCGAAAACTCT
CAAGGATCTTACCGCTGTTGAGATCCAGTTCGATGTAACCCACTCGTGCACCCAACTGATCTTCAGCATC
TTTTACTTTCACCAGCGTTTCTGGGTGAGCAAAAACAGGAAGGCAAAATGCCGCAAAAAAGGGAATAAGG
GCGACACGGAAATGTTGAATACTCATACTCTTCCTTTTTCAATATTATTGAAGCATTTATCAGGGTTATT
GTCTCATGAGCGGATACATATTTGAATGTAGCTCCGAATTTCTCGAGGGCTTGTCGACGACGGCGGTCTC
CGTCGTCAGGATCATGAATTCGACCCGCCTGCCACCATGACCGAGTACAAGCCCACGGTGCGCCTCGCCA
CCCGCGACGACGTCCCCCGGGCCGTACGCACCCTCGCCGCCGCGTTCGCCGACTACCCCGCCACGCGCCA
CACCGTCGACCCGGACCGCCACATCGAGCGGGTCACCGAGCTGCAAGAACTCTTCCTCACGCGCGTCGGG
CTCGACATCGGCAAGGTGTGGGTCGCGGACGACGGCGCCGCGGTGGCGGTCTGGACCACGCCGGAGAGCG
TCGAAGCGGGGGCGGTGTTCGCCGAGATCGGCCCGCGCATGGCCGAGTTGAGCGGTTCCCGGCTGGCCGC
GCAGCAACAGATGGAAGGCCTCCTGGCGCCGCACCGGCCCAAGGAGCCCGCGTGGTTCCTGGCCACCGTC
GGCGTCTCGCCCGACCACCAGGGCAAGGGTCTGGGCAGCGCCGTCGTGCTCCCCGGAGTGGAGGCGGCCG
AGCGCGCCGGGGTGCCCGCCTTCCTGGAGACATCCGCGCCCCGCAACCTCCCCTTCTACGAGCGGCTCGG
CTTCACCGTCACCGCCGACGTCGAGGTGCCCGAAGGACCGCGCACCTGGTGCATGACCCGCAAGCCCGGT
GCCTGATACGCGTGAATTCACTCCTCAGGTGCAGGCTGCCTATCAGAAGGTGGTGGCTGGTGTGGCCAAT
GCCCTGGCTCACAAATACCACTGAGATCTTTTTCCCTCTGCCAAAAATTATGGGGACATCATGAAGCCCC
TTGAGCATCTGACTTCTGGCTAATAAAGGAAATTTATTTTCATTGCAATAGTGTGTTGGAATTTTTTGTG
TCTCTCACTCGGAAGGACATATGGGAGGGCAAATCATTTAAAACATCAGAATGAGTATTTGGTTTAGAGT
TTGGCAACATATGCCCATATGCTGGCTGCCATGAACAAAGGTTGGCTATAAAGAGGTCATCAGTATATGA
AACAGCCCCCTGCTGTCCATTCCTTATTCCATAGAAAAGCCTTGACTTGAGGTTAGATTTTTTTTATATT
TTGTTTTGTGTTATTTTTTTCTTTAACATCCCTAAAATTTTCCTTACATGTTTTACTAGCCAGATTTTTC
CTCCTCTCCTGACTACTCCCAGTCATAGCTGTCCCTCTTCTCTTATGGAGATCCCTCGACCTGCAGCCCA
AGCTTGAATTCTCTAGAATTACCCTGTTATCCCTATGCTTGGTTTACCGAGCTCTTATTGGTTTTCAAAC
TTCATTGACTGTGCCCAACGCGCCTGGGAGCTCACGGGGACAGCCCCCCCCCAAAGCCCCCAGGGATGTA
ATTACGTCCCTCCCCCGCTAGGGGGCAGCAGCGAGCCGCCCGGGGCTCCGCTCCGGTCCGGCGCTCCCCC
CGCATCCCCGAGCCGGCAGCGTGCGGGGACAGCCCGGGCACGGGGAAGGTGGCACGGGATCGCTTTCCTC
TGAACGCTTCTCGCTGCTCTTTGAGCCTGCAGACACCTGGGGGGATACGGGGAAAAAGCTAGGCTGAAAG
ACCGGTTCTTAGAATGACACGCGCCTGGGAGCTCACGGGGACAGCCCCCCCCCAAAGCCCCCAGGGATGT
AATTACGTCCCTCCCCCGCTAGGGGGCAGCAGCGAGCCGCCCGGGGCTCCGCTCCGGTCCGGCGCTCCCC
CCGCATCCCCGAGCCGGCAGCGTGCGGGGACAGCCCGGGCACGGGGAAGGTGGCACGGGATCGCTTTCCT
CTGAACGCTTCTCGCTGCTCTTTGAGCCTGCAGACACCTGGGGGGATACGGGGAAAAAGCTAACTTCTGA
GACGACAACTTTGTATAGAAAAGTTGGCTCCGAATTCGCCCTTGACAGCAGAGATCCAGTTTGGTTAATT
AATTGGCTCCGGTGCCCGTCAGTGGGCAGAGCGCACATCGCCCACAGTCCCCGAGAAGTTGTGGGGAGGG
GTCGGCAATTGAACCGGTGCCTAGAGAAGGTGGCGCGGGGTAAACTGGGAAAGTGATGTCGTGTACTGGC
TCCGCCTTTTTCCCGAGGGTGGGGGAGAACCGTATATAAGTGCAGTAGTCGCCGTGAACGTTCTTTTTCG
CAACGGGTTTGCCGCCAGAACACAGGTAAGTGCCGTGTGTGGTTCCCGCGGGCCTGGCCTCTTTACGGGT
TATGGCCCTTGCGTGCCTTGAATTACTTCCACCTGGCTGCAGTACGTGATTCTTGATCCCGAGCTTCGGG
TTGGAAGTGGGTGGGAGAGTTCGAGGCCTTGCGCTTAAGGAGCCCCTTCGCCTCGTGCTTGAGTTGAGGC
CTGGCCTGGGCGCTGGGGCCGCCGCGTGCGAATCTGGTGGCACCTTCGCGCCTGTCTCGCTGCTTTCGAT
AAGTCTCTAGCCATTTAAAATTTTTGATGACCTGCTGCGACGCTTTTTTTCTGGCAAGATAGTCTTGTAA
ATGCGGGCCAAGATCTGCACACTGGTATTTCGGTTTTTGGGGCCGCGGGCGGCGACGGGGCCCGTGCGTC
CCAGCGCACATGTTCGGCGAGGCGGGGCCTGCGAGCGCGGCCACCGAGAATCGGACGGGGGTAGTCTCAA
GCTGGCCGGCCTGCTCTGGTGCCTGGCCTCGCGCCGCCGTGTATCGCCCCGCCCTGGGCGGCAAGGCTGG
CCCGGTCGGCACCAGTTGCGTGAGCGGAAAGATGGCCGCTTCCCGGCCCTGCTGCAGGGAGCTCAAAATG
GAGGACGCGGCGCTCGGGAGAGCGGGCGGGTGAGTCACCCACACAAAGGAAAAGGGCCTTTCCGTCCTCA
GCCGTCGCTTCATGTGACTCCACGGAGTACCGGGCGCCGTCCAGGCACCTCGATTAGTTCTCGAGCTTTT
GGAGTACGTCGTCTTTAGGTTGGGGGGAGGGGTTTTATGCGATGGAGTTTCCCCACACTGAGTGGGTGGA
GACTGAAGTTAGGCCAGCTTGGCACTTGATGTAATTCTCCTTGGAATTTGCCCTTTTTGAGTTTGGATCT
TGGTTCATTCTCAAGCCTCAGACAGTGGTTCAAAGTTTTTTTCTTCCATTTCAGGTGTCGTGAGAAGGGC
GAATTCGACCCAAGTTTGTACAAAAAAGCAGGCTGGATCCAGGTGCCACCATGGTGAGCGAGCTGATTAA
GGAGAACATGCACATGAAGCTGTACATGGAGGGCACCGTGAACAACCACCACTTCAAGTGCACATCCGAG
GGCGAAGGCAAGCCCTACGAGGGCACCCAGACCATGAGAATCAAGGCGGTCGAGGGCGGCCCTCTCCCCT
TCGCCTTCGACATCCTGGCTACCAGCTTCATGTACGGCAGCAAAACCTTCATCAACCACACCCAGGGCAT
CCCCGACTTCTTTAAGCAGTCCTTCCCCGAGGGCTTCACATGGGAGAGAGTCACCACATACGAAGATGGG
GGCGTGCTGACCGCTACCCAGGACACCAGCCTCCAGGACGGCTGCCTCATCTACAACGTCAAGATCAGAG
GGGTGAACTTCCCATCCAACGGCCCTGTGATGCAGAAGAAAACACTCGGCTGGGAGGCCTCCACCGAGAC
ACTGTACCCCGCTGACGGCGGCCTGGAAGGCAGAGCCGACATGGCCCTGAAGCTCGTGGGCGGGGGCCAC
CTGATCTGCAACCTTAAGACCACATACAGATCCAAGAAACCCGCTAAGAACCTCAAGATGCCCGGCGTCT
ACTATGTGGACAGGAGACTGGAAAGAATCAAGGAGGCCGACAAAGAGACATACGTCGAGCAGCACGAGGT
GGCTGTGGCCAGATACTGCGACCTCCCTAGCAAACTGGGGCACAAACTTAATTGAGAATTCTACCACCCA
GCTTTCTTGTACAAAGTGGTACGTCTCAAGACCAGAGGTCTCTGCTTTATGCAAAACTCTAAAGGGAAGC
ACTTTGTACTCTAAAGGGAAGCACTTTGTACTCTAAAGGGAAGCACTTTGTACTCTAAAGGGAAGCACTT
TGTCAACCAGAAGAGACCTGTGCTTCACTCCTCAGGTGCAGGCTGCCTATCAGAAGGTGGTGGCTGGTGT
GGCCAATGCCCTGGCTCACAAATACCACTGAGATCTTTTTCCCTCTGCCAAAAATTATGGGGACATCATG
AAGCCCCTTGAGCATCTGACTTCTGGCTAATAAAGGAAATTTATTTTCATTGCAATAGTGTGTTGGAATT
TTTTGTGTCTCTCACTCGGAAGGACATATGGGAGGGCAAATCATTTAAAACATCAGAATGAGTATTTGGT
TTAGAGTTTGGCAACATATGCCCATATGCTGGCTGCCATGAACAAAGGTTGGCTATAAAGAGGTCATCAG
TATATGAAACAGCCCCCTGCTGTCCATTCCTTATTCCATAGAAAAGCCTTGACTTGAGGTTAGATTTTTT
TTATATTTTGTTTTGTGTTATTTTTTTCTTTAACATCCCTAAAATTTTCCTTACATGTTTTACTAGCCAG
ATTTTTCCTCCTCTCCTGACTACTCCCAGTCATAGCTGTCCCTCTTCTCTTATGGAGATCCCGAGCGGTG
CGTTTTTATGCTTGTAGTATTGTATAATGTTTTTAAGATCCAAGCTTCTGACCTCTTCTCTTCCTCCCAC
AGGGCCTCGAGACAATTGCATCGATGGTACCAGTGAAAGTCTGCAATGAATTCGAGTTGGCGCGCCTGTC
ATTCTAAATCTCTCTTTCAGCCTAAAGCTTTTTCCCCGTATCCCCCCAGGTGTCTGCAGGCTCAAAGAGC
AGCGAGAAGCGTTCAGAGGAAAGCGATCCCGTGCCACCTTCCCCGTGCCCGGGCTGTCCCCGCACGCTGC
CGGCTCGGGGATGCGGGGGGAGCGCCGGACCGGAGCGGAGCCCCGGGCGGCTCGCTGCTGCCCCCTAGCG
GGGGAGGGACGTAATTACATCCCTGGGGGCTTTGGGAGGGGGCTGTCCCCGTGAGCTCCCAGGCGCGCCT
GTCATTCTAAATCTCTCTTTCAGCCTAAAGCTTTTTCCCCGTATCCCCCCAGGTGTCTGCAGGCTCAAAG
AGCAGCGAGAAGCGTTCAGAGGAAAGCGATCCCGTGCCACCTTCCCCGTGCCCGGGCTGTCCCCGCACGC
TGCCGGCTCGGGGATGCGGGGGGAGCGCCGGACCGGAGCGGAGCCCCGGGCGGCTCGCTGCTGCCCCCTA
GCGGGGGAGGGACGTAATTACATCCCTGGGGGCTTTGGGGGGGGGCTGTCCCCGTGAGCTCCCAGGCGCG
CCAACTCGGTACCGTATCGATGTCGACGTTAACGCTAGTGATATCAACTTTGTATAGAAAAGTTGGCTCC
GAATTCGCCCTTGACAGCAGAGATCCAGTTTGGTTAATTAATTGGCTCCGGTGCCCGTCAGTGGGCAGAG
CGCACATCGCCCACAGTCCCCGAGAAGTTGTGGGGAGGGGTCGGCAATTGAACCGGTGCCTAGAGAAGGT
GGCGCGGGGTAAACTGGGAAAGTGATGTCGTGTACTGGCTCCGCCTTTTTCCCGAGGGTGGGGGAGAACC
GTATATAAGTGCAGTAGTCGCCGTGAACGTTCTTTTTCGCAACGGGTTTGCCGCCAGAACACAGGTAAGT
GCCGTGTGTGGTTCCCGCGGGCCTGGCCTCTTTACGGGTTATGGCCCTTGCGTGCCTTGAATTACTTCCA
CCTGGCTGCAGTACGTGATTCTTGATCCCGAGCTTCGGGTTGGAAGTGGGTGGGAGAGTTCGAGGCCTTG
CGCTTAAGGAGCCCCTTCGCCTCGTGCTTGAGTTGAGGCCTGGCCTGGGCGCTGGGGCCGCCGCGTGCGA
ATCTGGTGGCACCTTCGCGCCTGTCTCGCTGCTTTCGATAAGTCTCTAGCCATTTAAAATTTTTGATGAC
CTGCTGCGACGCTTTTTTTCTGGCAAGATAGTCTTGTAAATGCGGGCCAAGATCTGCACACTGGTATTTC
GGTTTTTGGGGCCGCGGGCGGCGACGGGGCCCGTGCGTCCCAGCGCACATGTTCGGCGAGGCGGGGCCTG
CGAGCGCGGCCACCGAGAATCGGACGGGGGTAGTCTCAAGCTGGCCGGCCTGCTCTGGTGCCTGGCCTCG
CGCCGCCGTGTATCGCCCCGCCCTGGGCGGCAAGGCTGGCCCGGTCGGCACCAGTTGCGTGAGCGGAAAG
ATGGCCGCTTCCCGGCCCTGCTGCAGGGAGCTCAAAATGGAGGACGCGGCGCTCGGGAGAGCGGGCGGGT
GAGTCACCCACACAAAGGAAAAGGGCCTTTCCGTCCTCAGCCGTCGCTTCATGTGACTCCACGGAGTACC
GGGCGCCGTCCAGGCACCTCGATTAGTTCTCGAGCTTTTGGAGTACGTCGTCTTTAGGTTGGGGGGAGGG
GTTTTATGCGATGGAGTTTCCCCACACTGAGTGGGTGGAGACTGAAGTTAGGCCAGCTTGGCACTTGATG
TAATTCTCCTTGGAATTTGCCCTTTTTGAGTTTGGATCTTGGTTCATTCTCAAGCCTCAGACAGTGGTTC
AAAGTTTTTTTCTTCCATTTCAGGTGTCGTGAGAAGGGCGAATTCGACCCAAGTTTGTACAAAAAAGCAG
GCTCGCCACCATGGTGAGCAAGGGCGAGGAGCTGTTCACCGGGGTGGTGCCCATCCTGGTCGAGCTGGAC
GGCGACGTAAACGGCCACAAGTTCAGCGTGAGGGGCGAGGGCGAGGGCGATGCCACCAACGGCAAGCTGA
CCCTGAAGTTCATCTGCACCACCGGCAAGCTGCCCGTGCCCTGGCCCACCCTCGTGACCACCCTGAGCCA
CGGCGTGCAGTGCTTCGCCCGCTACCCCGACCACATGAAGCAGCACGACTTCTTCAAGTCCGCCATGCCC
GAAGGCTACGTCCAGGAGCGCACCATCTTCTTCAAGGACGACGGCACCTACAAGACCCGCGCCGAGGTGA
AGTTCGAGGGCGACACCCTAGTGAACCGCATCGAGCTGAAGGGCGTCGACTTCAAGGAGGACGGCAACAT
CCTGGGGCACAAGCTGGAGTACAACTTCAACAGCCACAACATCTATATCATGGCCGTCAAGCAGAAGAAC
GGCATCAAGGTGAACTTCAAGATCCGCCACAACGTGGAGGACGGCAGCGTGCAGCTCGCCGACCACTACC
AGCAGAACACCCCCATCGGCGACGGCCCCGTGCTGCTGCCCGACAGCCACTACCTGAGCACCCAGTCCGT
GCTGAGCAAAGACCCCAACGAGAAGCGCGATCACATGGTCCTGCTGGAGTTCCGCACCGCCGCCGGGATC
ACTCTCGGCATGGACGAGCTGTACAAGTAATACCACCCAGCTTTCTTGTACAAAGTGGTACGCGTGAATT
CACTCCTCAGGTGCAGGCTGCCTATCAGAAGGTGGTGGCTGGTGTGGCCAATGCCCTGGCTCACAAATAC
CACTGAGATCTTTTTCCCTCTGCCAAAAATTATGGGGACATCATGAAGCCCCTTGAGCATCTGACTTCTG
GCTAATAAAGGAAATTTATTTTCATTGCAATAGTGTGTTGGAATTTTTTGTGTCTCTCACTCGGAAGGAC
ATATGGGAGGGCAAATCATTTAAAACATCAGAATGAGTATTTGGTTTAGAGTTTGGCAACATATGCCCAT
ATGCTGGCTGCCATGAACAAAGGTTGGCTATAAAGAGGTCATCAGTATATGAAACAGCCCCCTGCTGTCC
ATTCCTTATTCCATAGAAAAGCCTTGACTTGAGGTTAGATTTTTTTTATATTTTGTTTTGTGTTATTTTT
TTCTTTAACATCCCTAAAATTTTCCTTACATGTTTTACTAGCCAGATTTTTCCTCCTCTCCTGACTACTC
CCAGTCATAGCTGTCCCTCTTCTCTTATGGAGATCCCTCGACCTGCAGCCCAAGCTTGGCGTAATCATGG
TCATAGCTGTTTCCTGTGTGAAATTGTTATCCGCTCACAATTCCACACAACATACGAGCCGGAAGCATAA
AGTGTAAAGCCTGGGGTGCCTAATGAGTGAGCTAACTCACATTAATTGCGTTGCGCTCACTGCCCGCTTT
CCAGTCGGGAAACCTGTCGTGCCAGCGGATCGACAGTACTAAGCTTGGTCTAATACCCAATCTCTCGTCT
TATCCAGATGTTTTATACGCCTCTGGCCCGTGTCTCAAAATCTCTGATGTTACATTGCACAAGATAAAAT
AATATCATCATGAACAATAAAACTGTCTGCTTACATAAACAGTAATACAAGGGGTGTTATGAGCCATATT
CAACGGGAAACGTCGAGGCCGCGATTAAATTCCAACATGGATGCTGATTTATATGGGTATAAATGGGCTC
GCGATAATGTCGGGCAATCAGGTGCGACAATCTATCGCTTGTATGGGAAGCCCGATGCGCCAGAGTTGTT
TCTGAAACATGGCAAAGGTAGCGTTGCCAATGATGTTACAGATGAGATGGTCAGACTAAACTGGCTGACG
GAATTTATGCCTCTTCCGACCATCAAGCATTTTATCCGTACTCCTGATGATGCATGGTTACTCACCACTG
CGATCCCCGGAAAAACAGCATTCCAGGTATTAGAAGAATATCCTGATTCAGGTGAAAATATTGTTGATGC
GCTGGCAGTGTTCCTGCGCCGGTTGCATTCGATTCCTGTTTGTAATTGTCCTTTTAACAGCGATCGCGTA
TTTCGTCTCGCTCAGGCGCAATCACGAATGAATAACGGTTTGGTTGATGCGAGTGATTTTGATGACGAGC
GTAATGGCTGGCCTGTTGAACAAGTCTGGAAAGAAATGCATAAACTTTTGCCATTCTCACCGGATTCAGT
CGTCACTCATGGTGATTTCTCACTTGATAACCTTATTTTTGACGAGGGGAAATTAATAGGTTGTATTGAT
GTTGGACGAGTCGGAATCGCAGACCGATACCAGGATCTTGCCATCCTATGGAACTGCCTCGGTGAGTTTT
CTCCTTCATTACAGAAACGGCTTTTTCAAAAATATGGTATTGATAATCCTGATATGAATAAATTGCAGTT
TCATTTGATGCTCGATGAGTTTTTCTAATCAGAATTGGTTAATTGGTTGTAACACTGGCAGAGCATTACG
CTGACTTGACGGGACGGCGCAAGCTCATGACCAAAATCCCTTAACGTGAGTTACGCGTCGTTCCACTGAG
CGTCAGAGGTATCACTAGTATTACAGAGGTAAGTTATAACAGTCGCCTAACCC
