>Addgene plasmid #103613 | LSB-hsa-miR-520h | depositor partial sequence | sequence record 196275 | hsa-miR-520h target
ACTCTAAAGGGAAGCACTTTGT
